Addgene plasmid #62105: pMuLE ENTR H1 R4-R3
Purpose: (Empty Backbone) MuLE (Multiple Lentiviral Expression) Entry vector containing a H1 promoter for shRNA expression. Compatible with MultiSite Gateway cloning
Depositing lab: Ian Frew. Depositing organization: University of Zurich. Publication: A versatile modular vector system for rapid combinatorial mammalian genetics. Albers J, Danzer C, Rechsteiner M, Lehmann H, Brandt LP, Hejhal T, Catalano A, Busenhart P, Goncalves AF, Brandt S, Bode PK, Bode-Lesniewska B, Wild PJ, Frew IJ. J Clin Invest. 2015 Mar 9. pii: 79743. doi: 10.1172/JCI79743. PubMed 25751063.
Backbone
  Vector backbone: N/A
  Vector type: Mammalian Expression, RNAi ; MuLE Gateway Entry Vector
Growth in bacteria
  Bacterial resistance: Kanamycin, 50 μg/mL
  Growth temperature: 37°C
  Growth strain: JM110
  Copy number: High Copy
Gene/Insert
  Gene/Insert name: None
Terms and licenses: Academic/Nonprofit Terms; Industry Terms: Not Available to Industry
How to cite: pMuLE ENTR H1 R4-R3 was a gift from Ian Frew (Addgene plasmid # 62105 ; http://n2t.net/addgene:62105 ; RRID:Addgene_62105)
