[The description below was written by a language model from this plasmid's Addgene catalogue record and pLannotate feature annotations shown in this document.]
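Description:
pMuLE ENTR H1 R4-R3 is a small (about 3.2 kb) MultiSite Gateway entry vector from the MuLE (Multiple Lentiviral Expression) toolkit, catalogued as an empty backbone for mammalian RNAi applications. It is maintained in E. coli as a high-copy plasmid through a ColE1/pUC-type origin and is selected with kanamycin via the aminoglycoside phosphotransferase gene. The record does not name a parental backbone. However, the rrnB T1 and T2 terminators upstream of the recombination cassette, a T7 promoter downstream of it, and short lacI and lacZα remnants are typical of Gateway donor/entry plasmid architecture. The terminators insulate the cassette from read-through transcription in bacteria.

The functional module is a human H1 RNA promoter, a compact RNA polymerase III promoter commonly used to drive short hairpin RNAs. It is preceded by a fragment of a pBluescript-type multiple cloning site and flanked by Gateway recombination sites. The automated annotation labels these as an attR1/attB4-like site on one side and attR3 on the other, which corresponds to the R4-R3 configuration in the plasmid name. These sites define the position and orientation that the module takes when several entry vectors are combined in a single LR reaction into a lentiviral destination vector. No insert is listed, yet the annotation detects a roughly 200 bp reverse-strand match to mouse Sox4 immediately downstream of the H1 promoter. The record does not explain this segment; it may be a placeholder or stuffer to be replaced by the user's hairpin. The intended use is to clone an shRNA behind H1, then assemble it with other MuLE modules for combinatorial knockdown and expression in mammalian cells.
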