Features (pLannotate 1.2.2; 13 found; start..end, strand, type, name):
    121..213     +  CDS            lacI (fragment): lac repressor; lacI; The lac repressor binds to the lac operator to inhibit transcription in E. coli. This inhibition can be relieved by adding lactose or isopropyl-β-D-thiogalactopyranoside (IPTG).
    268..295     -  terminator     rrnB T2 terminator: transcription terminator T2 from the E. coli rrnB gene
    427..470     +  terminator     rrnB T1 terminator: Escherichia coli rrnB; transcription terminator T1 from the E. coli rrnB gene
    517..553     -  CDS            lacZα (fragment): LacZα fragment of β-galactosidase; lacZ fragment
    603..722     -  protein_bind   attR1: mutant version of attR; recombination site for the Gateway® LR reaction LR Clonase™
    706..726     -  protein_bind   attB4: mutant version of attB; core recombination site for the Gateway® BP reaction BP Clonase™
    749..775     +  misc_feature   MCS (fragment): pBluescript multiple cloning site
    774..988     +  promoter       H1 promoter: human H1 RNA promoter
    990..1202    -  CDS            Sox4 (fragment): SOX4_MOUSE - Also known as Sox-4. Experimental evidence at protein level: Swiss-Prot protein existence level 1. Transcriptional activator that binds with high affinity to the T-cell enhancer motif 5'-AACAAAG-3' motif (PubMed:8404853). Required for IL17A-producing Vgamma2-positive gamma-delta T-cell maturation and development, via binding to regulator loci of RORC to modulate expression (PubMed:23562159). From Mus musculus (Mouse).
   1218..1341    +  protein_bind   attR3: mutant version of attR; recombination site for the Gateway® LR reaction LR Clonase™
   1397..1415    -  promoter       T7 promoter: promoter for bacteriophage T7 RNA polymerase
   1549..2358    +  CDS            KanR: aminoglycoside phosphotransferase; aph(3')-Ia; confers resistance to kanamycin in bacteria or G418 (Geneticin®) in eukaryotes
   2505..3093    +  rep_origin     ori: high-copy-number ColE1/pMB1/pBR322/pUC origin of replication
>Addgene plasmid #62105 | pMuLE ENTR H1 R4-R3 | depositor full sequence | sequence record 101394 | Full Sequence
CTTTCCTGCGTTATCCCCTGATTCTGTGGATAACCGTATTACCGCCTTTGAGTGAGCTGATACCGCTCGC
CGCAGCCGAACGACCGAGCGCAGCGAGTCAGTGAGCGAGGAAGCGGAAGAGCGCCCAATACGCAAACCGC
CTCTCCCCGCGCGTTGGCCGATTCATTAATGCAGCTGGCACGACAGGTTTCCCGACTGGAAAGCGGGCAG
TGAGCGCAACGCAATTAATACGCGTACCGCTAGCCAGGAAGAGTTTGTAGAAACGCAAAAAGGCCATCCG
TCAGGATGGCCTTCTGCTTAGTTTGATGCCTGGCAGTTTATGGCGGGCGTCCTGCCCGCCACCCTCCGGG
CCGTTGCTTCACAACGTTCAAATCCGCTCCCGGCGGATTTGTCCTACTCAGGAGAGCGTTCACCGACAAA
CAACAGATAAAACGAAAGGCCCAGTCTTCCGACTGAGCCTTTCGTTTTATTTGATGCCTGGCAGTTCCCT
ACTCTCGCGTTAACGCTAGCATGGATGTTTTCCCAGTCACGACGTTGTAAAACGACGGCCAGTCTTAAGC
TCGGGCCCCTACAGGTCACTAATACCATCTAAGTAGTTGATTCATAGTGACTGGATATGTTGTGTTTTAC
AGTATTATGTAGTCTGTTTTTTATGCAAAATCTAATTTAATATATTGATATTTATATCATTTTACGTTTC
TCGTTCAACTTTTCTATACAAAGTTGCTATCGATCCAATTCAGTCGACTGGATCCCCCGGGCTGCAGGAA
TTCGAACGCTGACGTCATCAACCCGCTCCAAGGAATCGCGGGCCCAGTGTCACTAGGCGGGAACACCCAG
CGCGCGTGCGCCCTGGCAGGAAGATGGCTGTGAGGGACAGGGGAGTGGCGCCCTGCAATATTTGCATGTC
GCTATGTGTTCTGGGAAATCACCATAAACGTGAAATGTCTTTGGATTTGGGAATCTTATAAGTTCTGTAT
GAGACCACAGATCTCGGCGTTGTGCATGTCGGGCGACTGCTCCATGATCTTGCGCCGCTCGATCTGCGAC
CACACCATAAAGGCGTTCATGGGCCGCTTGATGTGGCCACTGGGCGTCTTGCACCAGCTGGGGTCGTCCG
CCTTGCCGCCCGTCGACGCGGTGGAGCCAGGCGTCGGGGAGGACGCGATGCCCAGCTCCAGGCCGGCGCC
CGAGTCCGAGCTCTTTTTTGAATTCGACAACTTTGTATAATAAAGTTGAACGAGAAACGTAAAATGATAT
AAATATCAATATATTAAATTAGATTTTGCATAAAAAACAGACTACATAATACTGTAAAACACAACATATC
CAGTCACTATGAATCAACTACTTAGATGGTATTAGTGACCTGTACTGCAGGGCGGCCGCGATATCCCCTA
TAGTGAGTCGTATTACATGGTCATAGCTGTTTCCTGGCAGCTCTGGCCCGTGTCTCAAAATCTCTGATGT
TACATTGCACAAGATAAAAATATATCATCATGAACAATAAAACTGTCTGCTTACATAAACAGTAATACAA
GGGGTGTTATGAGCCATATTCAACGGGAAACGTCGAGGCCGCGATTAAATTCCAACATGGATGCTGATTT
ATATGGGTATAAATGGGCTCGCGATAATGTCGGGCAATCAGGTGCGACAATCTATCGCTTGTATGGGAAG
CCCGATGCGCCAGAGTTGTTTCTGAAACATGGCAAAGGTAGCGTTGCCAATGATGTTACAGATGAGATGG
TCAGACTAAACTGGCTGACGGAATTTATGCCTCTTCCGACCATCAAGCATTTTATCCGTACTCCTGATGA
TGCATGGTTACTCACCACTGCGATCCCCGGAAAAACAGCATTCCAGGTATTAGAAGAATATCCTGATTCA
GGTGAAAATATTGTTGATGCGCTGGCAGTGTTCCTGCGCCGGTTGCATTCGATTCCTGTTTGTAATTGTC
CTTTTAACAGCGATCGCGTATTTCGTCTCGCTCAGGCGCAATCACGAATGAATAACGGTTTGGTTGATGC
GAGTGATTTTGATGACGAGCGTAATGGCTGGCCTGTTGAACAAGTCTGGAAAGAAATGCATAAACTTTTG
CCATTCTCACCGGATTCAGTCGTCACTCATGGTGATTTCTCACTTGATAACCTTATTTTTGACGAGGGGA
AATTAATAGGTTGTATTGATGTTGGACGAGTCGGAATCGCAGACCGATACCAGGATCTTGCCATCCTATG
GAACTGCCTCGGTGAGTTTTCTCCTTCATTACAGAAACGGCTTTTTCAAAAATATGGTATTGATAATCCT
GATATGAATAAATTGCAGTTTCATTTGATGCTCGATGAGTTTTTCTAATCAGAATTGGTTAATTGGTTGT
AACACTGGCAGAGCATTACGCTGACTTGACGGGACGGCGCAAGCTCATGACCAAAATCCCTTAACGTGAG
TTACGCGTCGTTCCACTGAGCGTCAGACCCCGTAGAAAAGATCAAAGGATCTTCTTGAGATCCTTTTTTT
CTGCGCGTAATCTGCTGCTTGCAAACAAAAAAACCACCGCTACCAGCGGTGGTTTGTTTGCCGGATCAAG
AGCTACCAACTCTTTTTCCGAAGGTAACTGGCTTCAGCAGAGCGCAGATACCAAATACTGTTCTTCTAGT
GTAGCCGTAGTTAGGCCACCACTTCAAGAACTCTGTAGCACCGCCTACATACCTCGCTCTGCTAATCCTG
TTACCAGTGGCTGCTGCCAGTGGCGATAAGTCGTGTCTTACCGGGTTGGACTCAAGACGATAGTTACCGG
ATAAGGCGCAGCGGTCGGGCTGAACGGGGGGTTCGTGCACACAGCCCAGCTTGGAGCGAACGACCTACAC
CGAACTGAGATACCTACAGCGTGAGCTATGAGAAAGCGCCACGCTTCCCGAAGGGAGAAAGGCGGACAGG
TATCCGGTAAGCGGCAGGGTCGGAACAGGAGAGCGCACGAGGGAGCTTCCAGGGGGAAACGCCTGGTATC
TTTATAGTCCTGTCGGGTTTCGCCACCTCTGACTTGAGCGTCGATTTTTGTGATGCTCGTCAGGGGGGCG
GAGCCTATGGAAAAACGCCAGCAACGCGGCCTTTTTACGGTTCCTGGCCTTTTGCTGGCCTTTTGCTCAC
ATGTT
