>Addgene plasmid #62105 | pMuLE ENTR H1 R4-R3 | addgene partial sequence | sequence record 104372 | M13-F20 5'-TGTAAAACGACGGCCAGT-3'
TACCATCTAAGTAGTTGATTCATAGTGACTGGATATGTTGTGTTTTACAGTATTATGTAGTCTGTTTTTT
ATGCAAAATCTAATTTAATATATTGATATTTATATCATTTTACGTTTCTCGTTCAACTTTTCTATACAAA
GTTGCTATCGATCCAATTCAGTCGACTGGATCCCCCGGGCTGCAGGAATTCGAACGCTGACGTCATCAAC
CCGCTCCAAGGAATCGCGGGCCCAGTGTCACTAGGCGGGAACACCCAGCGCGCGTGCGCCCTGGCAGGAA
GATGGCTGTGAGGGACAGGGGAGTGGCGCCCTGCAATATTTGCATGTCGCTATGTGTTCTGGGAAATCAC
CATAAACGTGAAATGTCTTTGGATTTGGGAATCTTATAAGTTCTGTATGAGACCACAGATCTCGGCGTTG
TGCATGTCGGGCGACTGCTCCATGATCTTGCGCCGCTCGATCTGCGACCACACCATAAAGGCGTTCATGG
GCCGCTTGATGTGGCCACTGGGCGTCTTGCACCAGCTGGGGTCGTCCGCCTTGCCGCCCGTCGACGCGGT
GGAGCCAGGCGTCGGGGAGGAC
