>Addgene plasmid #62105 | pMuLE ENTR H1 R4-R3 | addgene partial sequence | sequence record 104374 | M13-Rev 5'-CAGGAAACAGCTATGACC-3'
TGCAGTACAGGTCACTAATACCATCTAAGTAGTTGATTCATAGTGACTGGATATGTTGTGTTTTACAGTA
TTATGTAGTCTGTTTTTTATGCAAAATCTAATTTAATATATTGATATTTATATCATTTTACGTTTCTCGT
TCAACTTTATTATACAAAGTTGTCGAATTCAAAAAAGAGCTCGGACTCGGGCGCCGGCCTGGAGCTGGGC
ATCGCGTCCTCCCCGACGCCTGGCTCCACCGCGTCGACGGGCGGCAAGGCGGACGACCCCAGCTGGTGCA
AGACGCCCAGTGGCCACATCAAGCGGCCCATGAACGCCTTTATGGTGTGGTCGCAGATCGAGCGGCGCAA
GATCATGGAGCAGTCGCCCGACATGCACAACGCCGAGATCTGTGGTCTCATACAGAACTTATAAGATTCC
CAAATCCAAAGACATTTCACGTTTATGGTGATTTCCCAGAACACATAGCGACATGCAAATATTGCAGGGC
GCCACTCCCCTGTCCCTCACAGCCATCTTCCTGCCAGGGCGCACGCGCGCTGGGTGTTCCCGCC
